>Addgene plasmid #84292 | pSPneogRNA241510+MT | depositor full sequence | sequence record 160871 | pSPneogRNA241510+MT sequence 3900 bps
GATTTAGGTGACACTATAGAACTCGAGCAGCTGAAGCTTGTGAGTTATGAGGTCTGCGATTGACGTAGGA
GTTGCAAGGGGGAGGGGGTATGAACGGGGTGGGTAGAGCTTTTTTAGGTGGAAGTAGTGAGAGGGTGGGC
TTGAGAGAATTTGAGGTGTGTTCGTGATGTGTGGATCTTATCGGGGGCTCGGTTGAGTTTTTGGTTTGGT
GATTTTGTGGTGTCGTTCTGCAGCCAGTTTTAGAGCTAGAAATAGCAAGTTAAAATAAGGCTAGTCCGTT
ATCAACTTGAAAAAGTGGCACCGAGTCGGTGCTTTTTTGGCCGGCATGGTCCCAGCCTCCTCGCTGGCGC
CGGCTGGGCAACATGCTTCGGCATGGCGAATGGGACGGATCTCACCATCTGATGAGTCCGTGAGGACGAA
ACGAGTAAGCTCGTCATGGTGGTCCAGGCGCAGTGGATGCGTTTTAGAGCTAGAAATAGCAAGTTAAAAT
AAGGCTAGTCCGTTATCAACTTGAAAAAGTGGCACCGAGTCGGTGCTTTTTTGGCCGGCATGGTCCCAGC
CTCCTCGCTGGCGCCGGCTGGGCAACATGCTTCGGCATGGCGAATGGGACGGATCCCGGGTACCGAGCTC
TCTCTTCTCCTTCCCCTCTCTCTCCTCTCTCCTCTCTCCAGAGCTCTCTCTTCTCCTTCCCCTCTCTCTC
CTCTCTCCTCTCTCCAGAGCTCGAATTCGCATGATTGAACAAGATGGATTGCACGCAGGTTCTCCGGCCG
CTTGGGTGGAGAGGCTATTCGGCTATGACTGGGCACAACAGACAATCGGCTGCTCTGATGCCGCCGTGTT
CCGGCTGTCAGCGCAGGGGCGCCCGGTTCTTTTTGTCAAGACCGACCTGTCCGGTGCCCTGAATGAACTG
CAGGACGAGGCAGCGCGGCTATCGTGGCTGGCCACGACGGGCGTTCCTTGCGCAGCTGTGCTCGACGTTG
TCACTGAAGCGGGAAGGGACTGGCTGCTATTGGGCGAAGTGCCGGGGCAGGATCTCCTGTCATCTCACCT
TGCTCCTGCCGAGAAAGTATCCATCATGGCTGATGCAATGCGGCGGCTGCATACGCTTGATCCGGCTACC
TGCCCATTCGACCACCAAGCGAAACATCGCATCGAGCGAGCACGTACTCGGATGGAAGCCGGTCTTGTCG
ATCAGGATGATCTGGACGAAGAGCATCAGGGGCTCGCGCCAGCCGAACTGTTCGCCAGGCTCAAGGCGCG
CATGCCCGACGGCGAGGATCTCGTCGTGACCCATGGCGATGCCTGCTTGCCGAATATCATGGTGGAAAAT
GGCCGCTTTTCTGGATTCATCGACTGTGGCCGGCTGGGTGTGGCGGACCGCTATCAGGACATAGCGTTGG
CTACCCGTGATATTGCTGAAGAGCTTGGCGGCGAATGGGCTGACCGCTTCCTCGTGCTTTACGGTATCGC
CGCTCCCGATTCGCAGCGCATCGCCTTCTATCGCCTTCTTGACGAGTTCTTCTGATCGATGATATCAGAT
CGATCTGCCGGTCTCCCTATAGTGAGTCGTATTAATTTCGATAAGCCAGGTTAACCTGCATTAATGAATC
GGCCAACGCGCGGGGAGAGGCGGTTTGCGTATTGGGCGCTCTTCCGCTTCCTCGCTCACTGACTCGCTGC
GCTCGGTCGTTCGGCTGCGGCGAGCGGTATCAGCTCACTCAAAGGCGGTAATACGGTTATCCACAGAATC
AGGGGATAACGCAGGAAAGAACATGTGAGCAAAAGGCCAGCAAAAGGCCAGGAACCGTAAAAAGGCCGCG
TTGCTGGCGTTTTTCCATAGGCTCCGCCCCCCTGACGAGCATCACAAAAATCGACGCTCAAGTCAGAGGT
GGCGAAACCCGACAGGACTATAAAGATACCAGGCGTTTCCCCCTGGAAGCTCCCTCGTGCGCTCTCCTGT
TCCGACCCTGCCGCTTACCGGATACCTGTCCGCCTTTCTCCCTTCGGGAAGCGTGGCGCTTTCTCAATGC
TCACGCTGTAGGTATCTCAGTTCGGTGTAGGTCGTTCGCTCCAAGCTGGGCTGTGTGCACGAACCCCCCG
TTCAGCCCGACCGCTGCGCCTTATCCGGTAACTATCGTCTTGAGTCCAACCCGGTAAGACACGACTTATC
GCCACTGGCAGCAGCCACTGGTAACAGGATTAGCAGAGCGAGGTATGTAGGCGGTGCTACAGAGTTCTTG
AAGTGGTGGCCTAACTACGGCTACACTAGAAGGACAGTATTTGGTATCTGCGCTCTGCTGAAGCCAGTTA
CCTTCGGAAAAAGAGTTGGTAGCTCTTGATCCGGCAAACAAACCACCGCTGGTAGCGGTGGTTTTTTTGT
TTGCAAGCAGCAGATTACGCGCAGAAAAAAAGGATCTCAAGAAGATCCTTTGATCTTTTCTACGGGGTCT
GACGCTCAGTGGAACGAAAACTCACGTTAAGGGATTTTGGTCATGAGATTATCAAAAAGGATCTTCACCT
AGATCCTTTTAAATTAAAAATGAAGTTTTAAATCAATCTAAAGTATATATGAGTAAACTTGGTCTGACAG
TTACCAATGCTTAATCAGTGAGGCACCTATCTCAGCGATCTGTCTATTTCGTTCATCCATAGTTGCCTGA
CTCCCCGTCGTGTAGATAACTACGATACGGGAGGGCTTACCATCTGGCCCCAGTGCTGCAATGATACCGC
GAGACCCACGCTCACCGGCTCCAGATTTATCAGCAATAAACCAGCCAGCCGGAAGGGCCGAGCGCAGAAG
TGGTCCTGCAACTTTATCCGCCTCCATCCAGTCTATTAATTGTTGCCGGGAAGCTAGAGTAAGTAGTTCG
CCAGTTAATAGTTTGCGCAACGTTGTTGCCATTGCTACAGGCATCGTGGTGTCACGCTCGTCGTTTGGTA
TGGCTTCATTCAGCTCCGGTTCCCAACGATCAAGGCGAGTTACATGATCCCCCATGTTGTGCAAAAAAGC
GGTTAGCTCCTTCGGTCCTCCGATCGTTGTCAGAAGTAAGTTGGCCGCAGTGTTATCACTCATGGTTATG
GCAGCACTGCATAATTCTCTTACTGTCATGCCATCCGTAAGATGCTTTTCTGTGACTGGTGAGTACTCAA
CCAAGTCATTCTGAGAATAGTGTATGCGGCGACCGAGTTGCTCTTGCCCGGCGTCAATACGGGATAATAC
CGCGCCACATAGCAGAACTTTAAAAGTGCTCATCATTGGAAAACGTTCTTCGGGGCGAAAACTCTCAAGG
ATCTTACCGCTGTTGAGATCCAGTTCGATGTAACCCACTCGTGCACCCAACTGATCTTCAGCATCTTTTA
CTTTCACCAGCGTTTCTGGGTGAGCAAAAACAGGAAGGCAAAATGCCGCAAAAAAGGGAATAAGGGCGAC
ACGGAAATGTTGAATACTCATACTCTTCCTTTTTCAATATTATTGAAGCATTTATCAGGGTTATTGTCTC
ATGAGCGGATACATATTTGAATGTATTTAGAAAAATAAACAAATAGGGGTTCCGCGCACATTTCCCCGAA
AAGTGCCACCTGACGTCTAAGAAACCATTATTATCATGACATTAACCTATAAAAATAGGCGTATCACGAG
GCCCTTTCGTCTCGCGCGTTTCGGTGATGACGGTGAAAACCTCTGACACATGCAGCTCCCGGAGACGGTC
ACAGCTTGTCTGTAAGCGGATGCCGGGAGCAGACAAGCCCGTCAGGGCGCGTCAGCGGGTGTTGGCGGGT
GTCGGGGCTGGCTTAACTATGCGGCATCAGAGCAGATTGTACTGAGAGTGCACCATATGGACATATTGTC
GTTAGAACGCGGCTACAATTAATACATAACCTTATGTATCATACACATAC
Features (pLannotate 1.2.2; 12 found; start..end, strand, type, name):
      2..20      +  promoter       SP6 promoter: promoter for bacteriophage SP6 RNA polymerase
    237..312     +  misc_RNA       gRNA scaffold: guide RNA scaffold for the Streptococcus pyogenes CRISPR/Cas9 system
    398..422     +  misc_RNA       sTRSV HHRz (fragment): hammerhead ribozyme from the tobacco ringspot virus satellite RNA (Khvorova et al., 2003)
    461..536     +  misc_RNA       gRNA scaffold: guide RNA scaffold for the Streptococcus pyogenes CRISPR/Cas9 system
    731..1522    +  CDS            neo: KKA2_KLEPN - Also known as kan, nptII. Experimental evidence at protein level: Swiss-Prot protein existence level 1. Resistance to kanamycin, neomycin, paromomycin, ribostamycin, butirosin and gentamicin B. From Klebsiella pneumoniae.
   1556..1574    -  promoter       T7 promoter: promoter for bacteriophage T7 RNA polymerase
   1596..1649    -  CDS            lacI (fragment): lac repressor; lacI; The lac repressor binds to the lac operator to inhibit transcription in E. coli. This inhibition can be relieved by adding lactose or isopropyl-β-D-thiogalactopyranoside (IPTG).
   1832..2420    -  rep_origin     ori: high-copy-number ColE1/pMB1/pBR322/pUC origin of replication
   2591..3451    -  CDS            AmpR: β-lactamase; bla; confers resistance to ampicillin, carbenicillin, and related antibiotics
   3452..3556    -  promoter       AmpR promoter: bla
   3651..3686    +  CDS            rop (fragment): Rop protein, which maintains plasmids at low copy number; rop
   3788..3839    +  misc_feature   bom (fragment): basis of mobility region from pBR322
