[The description below was written by a language model from this plasmid's Addgene catalogue record and pLannotate feature annotations shown in this document.]
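Description:
pSPneogRNA241510+MT is a 3.9 kb dual guide RNA expression plasmid for CRISPR-Cas9 genome editing in Leishmania donovani, built on the pSP72 cloning backbone. In E. coli it is maintained as a high-copy plasmid through a ColE1/pUC-type origin and selected with ampicillin via the β-lactamase gene. In the parasite, transfectants are selected with G418 through a neomycin phosphotransferase (neo) coding sequence located downstream of the guide cassette. The SP6 and T7 promoters inherited from pSP72 flank the insert region and serve as sequencing primer sites. Short lacI, rop and bom fragments in the annotation are backbone remnants.

According to the record, the payload is driven by the L. donovani ribosomal RNA promoter, although this element is not itself annotated in the feature table. Two Streptococcus pyogenes gRNA scaffolds lie in tandem, and a partial match to a hammerhead ribozyme sits between them. This arrangement is consistent with ribozyme-mediated processing of a single transcript into separate guides. One guide targets LdBPK_241510.1 on chromosome 24 and the other targets the miltefosine transporter gene LdMT on chromosome 13. The guides were inserted through BbsI sites that were destroyed during cloning. No Cas9 gene is annotated, so the nuclease must be supplied from elsewhere.

The depositor used the plasmid to induce targeted translocations between chromosomes 13 and 24. It was also used to enrich LdBPK_241510.1 mutants by miltefosine selection, a co-targeting approach based on the LdMT guide. For other users, it is mainly intended as a PCR template for building new double-gRNA or MT co-targeting vectors.
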