Addgene plasmid #84292: pSPneogRNA241510+MT
Purpose: Express LdPBK_241510.1 and LdMT targeting gRNAs simutaneously
Depositing lab: Greg Matlashewski. Depositing organization: McGill University. Publication: Optimized CRISPR-Cas9 Genome Editing for Leishmania and Its Use To Target a Multigene Family, Induce Chromosomal Translocation, and Study DNA Break Repair Mechanisms. Zhang WW, Lypaczewski P, Matlashewski G. mSphere. 2017 Jan 18;2(1). pii: e00340-16. doi: 10.1128/mSphere.00340-16. eCollection 2017 Jan-Feb. mSphere00340-16 PubMed 28124028.
Backbone
  Vector backbone: pSP72
  Total vector size (bp): 3900
  Vector type: CRISPR ; Leishmania donovani
  Selectable markers: Neomycin (select with G418)
Growth in bacteria
  Bacterial resistance: Ampicillin, 100 μg/mL
  Growth temperature: 37°C
  Growth strain: DH5alpha
  Copy number: High Copy
Gene/Insert
  Gene/Insert name: LdBPK_241510.1 targeting gRNA and LdMT targeting gRNA
  gRNA/shRNA sequence: GGTGTCGTTCTGCAGCCA and GTCCAGGCGCAGTGGATGC
  Species: Leishmania donovani
  GenBank ID: LdBPK_241510.1 in TritrypDB LdBPK_131590.1 in TritrypDB
  Promoter: L. donovani ribosome RNA promoter
  Cloning method: Restriction Enzyme; 5′ cloning site Bbs I (destroyed during cloning); 3′ cloning site Bbs I (destroyed during cloning)
  Sequencing primers: 5′ SP6 Promoter; 3′ T7 promoter
Terms and licenses: Academic/Nonprofit Terms; Industry Terms: Not Available to Industry
Depositor comments: This dual gRNA expression plasmid is used to target both LdBPK_241510.1 and LdMT gene. In the article, it was used to generate the targeted chromosome translocations between chromosome 13 and 24 and to enrich the edited LdBPK_241510.1 mutants by selection with miltefosine. For addgene customers, this dual gRNA expression plasmid will mainly be used as the PCR template to generate new double gRNAs expression vector or co-targeting MT vector. See article for more detail.
How to cite: pSPneogRNA241510+MT was a gift from Greg Matlashewski (Addgene plasmid # 84292 ; http://n2t.net/addgene:84292 ; RRID:Addgene_84292)
