>Addgene plasmid #84292 | pSPneogRNA241510+MT | addgene partial sequence | sequence record 170886 | Addgene Partial NGS Result
ATTTAGGTGACACTATAGAACTCGAGCAGCTGAAGCTTGTGAGTTATGAGGTCTGCGATTGACGTAGGAG
TTGCAAGGGGGAGGGGGTATGAACGGGGTGGGTAGAGCTTTTTTAGGTGGAAGTAGTGAGAGGGTGGGCT
TGTGAGAATTTGAGGTGTGTTCGTGATGTGTGGATCTTATCGGGGGCTCGGTTGAGTTTTTGGTTTGGTG
ATTTTGTGGTGTCGTTCTGCAGCCAGTTTTAGAGCTAGAAATAGCAAGTTAAAATAAGGCTAGTCCGTTA
TCAACTTGAAAAAGTGGCACCGAGTCGGTGCTTTTTTGGCCGGCATGGTCCCAGCCTCCTCGCTGGCGCC
GGCTGGGCAACATGCTTCGGCCATGGCGAATGGGACGGATCTCACCATCTGATGAGTCCGTGAGGACGAA
ACGAGTAAGCTCGTCATGGTGGTCCAGGCGCAGTGGATGCGTTTTAGAGCTAGAAATAGCAAGTTAAAAT
AAGGCTAGTCCGTTATCAACTTGAAAAAGTGGCACCGAGTCGGTGCTTTTTTGGCCGGCATGGTCCCAGC
CTCCTCGCTGGCGCCGGCTGGGCAACATGCTTCGGCATGGCGAATGGGACGGATCCCCGGGTACCGAGCT
CTCTCTTCTCCTTCCCCTCTCTCTCCTCTCTCCTCTCTCCAGAGCTCTCTCTTCTCCTTCCCCTCTCTCT
CCTCTCTCCTCTCTCCAGAGCTCGAATTCGCATGATTGAACAAGATGGATTGCACGCAGGTTCTCCGGCC
GCTTGGGTGGAGAGGCTATTCGGCTATGACTGGGCACAACAGACAATCGGCTGCTCTGATGCCGCCGTGT
TCCGGCTGTCAGCGCAGGGGCGCCCGGTTCTTTTTGTCAAGACCGACCTGTCCGGTGCCCTGAATGAACT
GCAGGACGAGGCAGCGCGGCTATCGTGGCTGGCCACGACGGGCGTTCCTTGCGCAGCTGTGCTCGACGTT
GTCACTGAAGCGGGAAGGGACTGGCTGCTATTGGGCGAAGTGCCGGGGCAGGATCTCCTGTCATCTCACC
TTGCTCCTGCCGAGAAAGTATCCATCATGGCTGATGCAATGCGGCGGCTGCATACGCTTGATCCGGCTAC
CTGCCCATTCGACCACAAAGCGAAACATCGCATCGAGCGAGCACGTACTCGGATGGAAGCCGGTCTTGTC
GATCAGGATGATCTGGACGAAGAGCATCAGGGGCTCGCGCCAGCCGAACTGTTCGCCAGGCTCAAGGCGC
GCATGCCCGACGGCGAGGATCTCGTCGTGACCCATGGCGATGCCTGCTTGCCGAATATCATGGTGGAAAA
TGGCCGCTTTTCTGGATTCATCGACTGTGGCCGGCTGGGTGTGGCGGACCGCTATCAGGACATAGCGTTG
GCTACCCGTGATATTGCTGAAGAGCTTGGCGGCGAATGGGCTGACCGCTTCCTCGTGCTTTACGGTATCG
CCGCTCCCGATTCGCAGCGCATCGCCTTCTATCGCCTTCTTGACGAGTTCTTCTGATCGATGATATCAGA
TCGATCTGCCGGTCTCCCTATAGTGAGTCGTATTA
